LOCUS       Exported 4573 bp ds-DNA circular SYN 12-MAY-2021
DEFINITION  Template for C-terminal PCR tagging of mammalian genes (Zeocin
            selection) with mCherry.
ACCESSION   .
VERSION     .
KEYWORDS    pMaCTag-Z13
SOURCE      synthetic DNA construct
  ORGANISM  synthetic DNA construct
REFERENCE   1 (bases 1 to 4573)
  AUTHORS   Fueller J, Herbst K, Meurer M, Gubicza K, Kurtulmus B, Knopf JD,
            Kirrmaier D, Buchmuller BC, Pereira G, Lemberg MK, Knop M
  TITLE     CRISPR-Cas12a-assisted PCR tagging of mammalian genes.
  JOURNAL   J Cell Biol. 2020 Jun 1;219(6). pii: 151766. doi:
            10.1083/jcb.201910210.
  PUBMED    32406907
REFERENCE   2 (bases 1 to 4573)
  AUTHORS   .
  TITLE     Direct Submission
  JOURNAL   Exported May 12, 2021 from SnapGene Server 1.1.58
            http://www.snapgene.com
FEATURES             Location/Qualifiers
     source          1..4573
                     /organism="synthetic DNA construct"
                     /mol_type="other DNA"
     promoter        1..19
                     /label=SP6 promoter
                     /note="promoter for bacteriophage SP6 RNA polymerase"
     primer_bind     1..18
                     /label=SP6
                     /note="SP6 promoter, forward primer"
     CDS             81..788
                     /codon_start=1
                     /product="monomeric derivative of DsRed fluorescent protein
                     (Shaner et al., 2004)"
                     /label=mCherry
                     /note="mammalian codon-optimized"
                     /translation="VSKGEEDNMAIIKEFMRFKVHMEGSVNGHEFEIEGEGEGRPYEGT
                     QTAKLKVTKGGPLPFAWDILSPQFMYGSKAYVKHPADIPDYLKLSFPEGFKWERVMNFE
                     DGGVVTVTQDSSLQDGEFIYKVKLRGTNFPSDGPVMQKKTMGWEASSERMYPEDGALKG
                     EIKQRLKLKDGGHYDAEVKTTYKAKKPVQLPGAYNVNIKLDITSHNEDYTIVEQYERAE
                     GRHSTGGMDELYK"
     primer_bind     complement(223..241)
                     /label=mCherry-R
                     /note="mCherry, reverse primer"
     primer_bind     491..510
                     /label=mCherry-F
                     /note="mCherry, forward primer"
     polyA_signal    795..916
                     /label=SV40 poly(A) signal
                     /note="SV40 polyadenylation signal"
     primer_bind     complement(832..851)
                     /label=SV40pA-R
                     /note="SV40 polyA, reverse primer"
     primer_bind     886..905
                     /label=EBV-rev
                     /note="SV40 polyA terminator, reverse primer"
     protein_bind    923..956
                     /label=loxP
                     /bound_moiety="Cre recombinase"
                     /note="Cre-mediated recombination occurs in the 8-bp core
                     sequence (GCATACAT)."
     promoter        963..1279
                     /label=SV40 promoter
                     /note="SV40 enhancer and early promoter"
     rep_origin      1130..1265
                     /label=SV40 ori
                     /note="SV40 origin of replication"
     primer_bind     1192..1211
                     /label=SV40pro-F
                     /note="SV40 promoter/origin, forward primer"
     regulatory      1286..1295
                     /regulatory_class="other"
                     /note="vertebrate consensus sequence for strong initiation
                     of translation (Kozak, 1987)"
     CDS             1292..1666
                     /codon_start=1
                     /gene="Sh ble from Streptoalloteichus hindustanus"
                     /product="antibiotic-binding protein"
                     /label=BleoR
                     /note="confers resistance to bleomycin, phleomycin, and
                     Zeocin(TM)"
                     /translation="MAKLTSAVPVLTARDVAGAVEFWTDRLGFSRDFVEDDFAGVVRDD
                     VTLFISAVQDQVVPDNTLAWVWVRGLDELYAEWSEVVSTNFRDASGPAMTEIGEQPWGR
                     EFALRDPAGNCVHFVAEEQD"
     polyA_signal    1676..1900
                     /label=bGH poly(A) signal
                     /note="bovine growth hormone polyadenylation signal"
     promoter        1907..2147
                     /label=U6 promoter
                     /note="RNA polymerase III promoter for human U6 snRNA"
     primer_bind     1907..1927
                     /label=hU6-F
                     /note="Human U6 promoter, forward primer"
     primer_bind     2078..2097
                     /label=LKO.1 5'
                     /note="Human U6 promoter, forward primer"
     protein_bind    2157..2190
                     /label=loxP
                     /bound_moiety="Cre recombinase"
                     /note="Cre-mediated recombination occurs in the 8-bp core
                     sequence (GCATACAT)."
     primer_bind     complement(2227..2246)
                     /label=T7
                     /note="T7 promoter, forward primer"
     promoter        complement(2228..2246)
                     /label=T7 promoter
                     /note="promoter for bacteriophage T7 RNA polymerase"
     primer_bind     complement(2333..2350)
                     /label=L4440
                     /note="L4440 vector, forward primer"
     rep_origin      complement(2504..3092)
                     /direction=LEFT
                     /label=ori
                     /note="high-copy-number ColE1/pMB1/pBR322/pUC origin of
                     replication"
     primer_bind     complement(2584..2603)
                     /label=pBR322ori-F
                     /note="pBR322 origin, forward primer"
     CDS             complement(3263..4123)
                     /codon_start=1
                     /gene="bla"
                     /product="beta-lactamase"
                     /label=AmpR
                     /note="confers resistance to ampicillin, carbenicillin, and
                     related antibiotics"
                     /translation="MSIQHFRVALIPFFAAFCLPVFAHPETLVKVKDAEDQLGARVGYI
                     ELDLNSGKILESFRPEERFPMMSTFKVLLCGAVLSRIDAGQEQLGRRIHYSQNDLVEYS
                     PVTEKHLTDGMTVRELCSAAITMSDNTAANLLLTTIGGPKELTAFLHNMGDHVTRLDRW
                     EPELNEAIPNDERDTTMPVAMATTLRKLLTGELLTLASRQQLIDWMEADKVAGPLLRSA
                     LPAGWFIADKSGAGERGSRGIIAALGPDGKPSRIVVIYTTGSQATMDERNRQIAEIGAS
                     LIKHW"
     primer_bind     3886..3905
                     /label=Amp-R
                     /note="Ampicillin resistance gene, reverse primer"
     promoter        complement(4124..4228)
                     /gene="bla"
                     /label=AmpR promoter
     primer_bind     4296..4314
                     /label=pBRforEco
                     /note="pBR322 vectors, upsteam of EcoRI site, forward
                     primer"
     primer_bind     complement(4352..4374)
                     /label=pGEX 3'
                     /note="pGEX vectors, reverse primer"
     primer_bind     4474..4493
                     /label=pRS-marker
                     /note="pRS vectors, use to sequence yeast selectable
                     marker"
ORIGIN
        1 atttaggtga cactatagaa cgcggccgcc agctgaagct tcgtacgtca ggtggaggag
       61 gtagtggcgg aggcggatcc gtgagcaagg gcgaggagga taacatggcc atcatcaagg
      121 agttcatgcg cttcaaggtg cacatggagg gctccgtgaa cggccacgag ttcgagatcg
      181 agggcgaggg cgagggccgc ccctacgagg gcacccagac cgccaagctg aaggtgacca
      241 agggtggccc cctgcccttc gcctgggaca tcctgtcccc tcagttcatg tacggctcca
      301 aggcctacgt gaagcacccc gccgacatcc ccgactactt gaagctgtcc ttccccgagg
      361 gcttcaagtg ggagcgcgtg atgaacttcg aggacggcgg cgtggtgacc gtgacccagg
      421 actcctccct gcaggacggc gagttcatct acaaggtgaa gctgcgcggc accaacttcc
      481 cctccgacgg ccccgtaatg cagaagaaga ccatgggctg ggaggcctcc tccgagcgga
      541 tgtaccccga ggacggcgcc ctgaagggcg agatcaagca gaggctgaag ctgaaggacg
      601 gcggccacta cgacgctgag gtcaagacca cctacaaggc caagaagccc gtgcagctgc
      661 ccggcgccta caacgtcaac atcaagttgg acatcacctc ccacaacgag gactacacca
      721 tcgtggaaca gtacgaacgc gccgagggcc gccactccac cggcggcatg gacgagctgt
      781 acaagtgaac tagtaacttg tttattgcag cttataatgg ttacaaataa agcaatagca
      841 tcacaaattt cacaaataaa gcattttttt cactgcattc tagttgtggt ttgtccaaac
      901 tcatcaatgt atcttagtcg atataacttc gtatagcata cattatacga agttatgtcg
      961 acggtgtgga aagtccccag gctccccagc aggcagaagt atgcaaagca tgcatctcaa
     1021 ttagtcagca accaggtgtg gaaagtcccc aggctcccca gcaggcagaa gtatgcaaag
     1081 catgcatctc aattagtcag caaccatagt cccgccccta actccgccca tcccgcccct
     1141 aactccgccc agttccgccc attctccgcc ccatggctga ctaatttttt ttatttatgc
     1201 agaggccgag gccgcctcgg cctctgagct attccagaag tagtgaggag gcttttttgg
     1261 aggcctaggc ttttgcaaag aattcgccac catggccaag ttgaccagtg ccgttccggt
     1321 gctcaccgcg cgcgacgtcg ccggagcggt cgagttctgg accgaccggc tcgggttctc
     1381 ccgggacttc gtggaggacg acttcgccgg tgtggtccgg gacgacgtga ccctgttcat
     1441 cagcgcggtc caggaccagg tggtgccgga caacaccctg gcctgggtgt gggtgcgcgg
     1501 cctggacgag ctgtacgccg agtggtcgga ggtcgtgtcc acgaacttcc gggacgcctc
     1561 cgggccggcc atgaccgaga tcggcgagca gccgtggggg cgggagttcg ccctgcgcga
     1621 cccggccggc aactgcgtgc acttcgtggc cgaggagcag gactgactgc agcgactgtg
     1681 ccttctagtt gccagccatc tgttgtttgc ccctcccccg tgccttcctt gaccctggaa
     1741 ggtgccactc ccactgtcct ttcctaataa aatgaggaaa ttgcatcgca ttgtctgagt
     1801 aggtgtcatt ctattctggg gggtggggtg gggcaggaca gcaaggggga ggattgggaa
     1861 gacaatagca ggcatgctgg ggatgcggtg ggctctatgg ctcgaggagg gcctatttcc
     1921 catgattcct tcatatttgc atatacgata caaggctgtt agagagataa ttggaattaa
     1981 tttgactgta aacacaaaga tattagtaca aaatacgtga cgtagaaagt aataatttct
     2041 tgggtagttt gcagttttaa aattatgttt taaaatggac tatcatatgc ttaccgtaac
     2101 ttgaaagtat ttcgatttct tggctttata tatcttgtgg aaaggacgaa acaccgataa
     2161 cttcgtatag catacattat acgaagttat ggtaccgatg cagctagccc gcggatctgc
     2221 cggtctccct atagtgagtc gtattaattt cgataagcca ggttaacctg cattaatgaa
     2281 tcggccaacg cgcggggaga ggcggtttgc gtattgggcg ctcttccgct tcctcgctca
     2341 ctgactcgct gcgctcggtc gttcggctgc ggcgagcggt atcagctcac tcaaaggcgg
     2401 taatacggtt atccacagaa tcaggggata acgcaggaaa gaacatgtga gcaaaaggcc
     2461 agcaaaaggc caggaaccgt aaaaaggccg cgttgctggc gtttttccat aggctccgcc
     2521 cccctgacga gcatcacaaa aatcgacgct caagtcagag gtggcgaaac ccgacaggac
     2581 tataaagata ccaggcgttt ccccctggaa gctccctcgt gcgctctcct gttccgaccc
     2641 tgccgcttac cggatacctg tccgcctttc tcccttcggg aagcgtggcg ctttctcata
     2701 gctcacgctg taggtatctc agttcggtgt aggtcgttcg ctccaagctg ggctgtgtgc
     2761 acgaaccccc cgttcagccc gaccgctgcg ccttatccgg taactatcgt cttgagtcca
     2821 acccggtaag acacgactta tcgccactgg cagcagccac tggtaacagg attagcagag
     2881 cgaggtatgt aggcggtgct acagagttct tgaagtggtg gcctaactac ggctacacta
     2941 gaagaacagt atttggtatc tgcgctctgc tgaagccagt taccttcgga aaaagagttg
     3001 gtagctcttg atccggcaaa caaaccaccg ctggtagcgg tggttttttt gtttgcaagc
     3061 agcagattac gcgcagaaaa aaaggatctc aagaagatcc tttgatcttt tctacggggt
     3121 ctgacgctca gtggaacgaa aactcacgtt aagggatttt ggtcatgaga ttatcaaaaa
     3181 ggatcttcac ctagatcctt ttaaattaaa aatgaagttt taaatcaatc taaagtatat
     3241 atgagtaaac ttggtctgac agttaccaat gcttaatcag tgaggcacct atctcagcga
     3301 tctgtctatt tcgttcatcc atagttgcct gactccccgt cgtgtagata actacgatac
     3361 gggagggctt accatctggc cccagtgctg caatgatacc gcgagaccca cgctcaccgg
     3421 ctccagattt atcagcaata aaccagccag ccggaagggc cgagcgcaga agtggtcctg
     3481 caactttatc cgcctccatc cagtctatta attgttgccg ggaagctaga gtaagtagtt
     3541 cgccagttaa tagtttgcgc aacgttgttg ccattgctac aggcatcgtg gtgtcacgct
     3601 cgtcgtttgg tatggcttca ttcagctccg gttcccaacg atcaaggcga gttacatgat
     3661 cccccatgtt gtgcaaaaaa gcggttagct ccttcggtcc tccgatcgtt gtcagaagta
     3721 agttggccgc agtgttatca ctcatggtta tggcagcact gcataattct cttactgtca
     3781 tgccatccgt aagatgcttt tctgtgactg gtgagtactc aaccaagtca ttctgagaat
     3841 agtgtatgcg gcgaccgagt tgctcttgcc cggcgtcaat acgggataat accgcgccac
     3901 atagcagaac tttaaaagtg ctcatcattg gaaaacgttc ttcggggcga aaactctcaa
     3961 ggatcttacc gctgttgaga tccagttcga tgtaacccac tcgtgcaccc aactgatctt
     4021 cagcatcttt tactttcacc agcgtttctg ggtgagcaaa aacaggaagg caaaatgccg
     4081 caaaaaaggg aataagggcg acacggaaat gttgaatact catactcttc ctttttcaat
     4141 attattgaag catttatcag ggttattgtc tcatgagcgg atacatattt gaatgtattt
     4201 agaaaaataa acaaataggg gttccgcgca catttccccg aaaagtgcca cctgacgtct
     4261 aagaaaccat tattatcatg acattaacct ataaaaatag gcgtatcacg aggccctttc
     4321 gtctcgcgcg tttcggtgat gacggtgaaa acctctgaca catgcagctc ccggagacgg
     4381 tcacagcttg tctgtaagcg gatgccggga gcagacaagc ccgtcagggc gcgtcagcgg
     4441 gtgttggcgg gtgtcggggc tggcttaact atgcggcatc agagcagatt gtactgagag
     4501 tgcaccatat ggacatattg tcgttagaac gcggctacaa ttaatacata accttatgta
     4561 tcatacacat acg
//
