>Addgene plasmid #120056 | pMaCTag-Z13 | depositor full sequence | sequence record 228131 | pMaCTag-Z13 sequence 4573 bps
GAACGCGGCCGCCAGCTGAAGCTTCGTACGTCAGGTGGAGGAGGTAGTGGCGGAGGCGGATCCGTGAGCA
AGGGCGAGGAGGATAACATGGCCATCATCAAGGAGTTCATGCGCTTCAAGGTGCACATGGAGGGCTCCGT
GAACGGCCACGAGTTCGAGATCGAGGGCGAGGGCGAGGGCCGCCCCTACGAGGGCACCCAGACCGCCAAG
CTGAAGGTGACCAAGGGTGGCCCCCTGCCCTTCGCCTGGGACATCCTGTCCCCTCAGTTCATGTACGGCT
CCAAGGCCTACGTGAAGCACCCCGCCGACATCCCCGACTACTTGAAGCTGTCCTTCCCCGAGGGCTTCAA
GTGGGAGCGCGTGATGAACTTCGAGGACGGCGGCGTGGTGACCGTGACCCAGGACTCCTCCCTGCAGGAC
GGCGAGTTCATCTACAAGGTGAAGCTGCGCGGCACCAACTTCCCCTCCGACGGCCCCGTAATGCAGAAGA
AGACCATGGGCTGGGAGGCCTCCTCCGAGCGGATGTACCCCGAGGACGGCGCCCTGAAGGGCGAGATCAA
GCAGAGGCTGAAGCTGAAGGACGGCGGCCACTACGACGCTGAGGTCAAGACCACCTACAAGGCCAAGAAG
CCCGTGCAGCTGCCCGGCGCCTACAACGTCAACATCAAGTTGGACATCACCTCCCACAACGAGGACTACA
CCATCGTGGAACAGTACGAACGCGCCGAGGGCCGCCACTCCACCGGCGGCATGGACGAGCTGTACAAGTG
AACTAGTAACTTGTTTATTGCAGCTTATAATGGTTACAAATAAAGCAATAGCATCACAAATTTCACAAAT
AAAGCATTTTTTTCACTGCATTCTAGTTGTGGTTTGTCCAAACTCATCAATGTATCTTAGTCGATATAAC
TTCGTATAGCATACATTATACGAAGTTATGTCGACGGTGTGGAAAGTCCCCAGGCTCCCCAGCAGGCAGA
AGTATGCAAAGCATGCATCTCAATTAGTCAGCAACCAGGTGTGGAAAGTCCCCAGGCTCCCCAGCAGGCA
GAAGTATGCAAAGCATGCATCTCAATTAGTCAGCAACCATAGTCCCGCCCCTAACTCCGCCCATCCCGCC
CCTAACTCCGCCCAGTTCCGCCCATTCTCCGCCCCATGGCTGACTAATTTTTTTTATTTATGCAGAGGCC
GAGGCCGCCTCGGCCTCTGAGCTATTCCAGAAGTAGTGAGGAGGCTTTTTTGGAGGCCTAGGCTTTTGCA
AAGAATTCGCCACCATGGCCAAGTTGACCAGTGCCGTTCCGGTGCTCACCGCGCGCGACGTCGCCGGAGC
GGTCGAGTTCTGGACCGACCGGCTCGGGTTCTCCCGGGACTTCGTGGAGGACGACTTCGCCGGTGTGGTC
CGGGACGACGTGACCCTGTTCATCAGCGCGGTCCAGGACCAGGTGGTGCCGGACAACACCCTGGCCTGGG
TGTGGGTGCGCGGCCTGGACGAGCTGTACGCCGAGTGGTCGGAGGTCGTGTCCACGAACTTCCGGGACGC
CTCCGGGCCGGCCATGACCGAGATCGGCGAGCAGCCGTGGGGGCGGGAGTTCGCCCTGCGCGACCCGGCC
GGCAACTGCGTGCACTTCGTGGCCGAGGAGCAGGACTGACTGCAGCGACTGTGCCTTCTAGTTGCCAGCC
ATCTGTTGTTTGCCCCTCCCCCGTGCCTTCCTTGACCCTGGAAGGTGCCACTCCCACTGTCCTTTCCTAA
TAAAATGAGGAAATTGCATCGCATTGTCTGAGTAGGTGTCATTCTATTCTGGGGGGTGGGGTGGGGCAGG
ACAGCAAGGGGGAGGATTGGGAAGACAATAGCAGGCATGCTGGGGATGCGGTGGGCTCTATGGCTCGAGG
AGGGCCTATTTCCCATGATTCCTTCATATTTGCATATACGATACAAGGCTGTTAGAGAGATAATTGGAAT
TAATTTGACTGTAAACACAAAGATATTAGTACAAAATACGTGACGTAGAAAGTAATAATTTCTTGGGTAG
TTTGCAGTTTTAAAATTATGTTTTAAAATGGACTATCATATGCTTACCGTAACTTGAAAGTATTTCGATT
TCTTGGCTTTATATATCTTGTGGAAAGGACGAAACACCGATAACTTCGTATAGCATACATTATACGAAGT
TATGGTACCGATGCAGCTAGCCCGCGGATCTGCCGGTCTCCCTATAGTGAGTCGTATTAATTTCGATAAG
CCAGGTTAACCTGCATTAATGAATCGGCCAACGCGCGGGGAGAGGCGGTTTGCGTATTGGGCGCTCTTCC
GCTTCCTCGCTCACTGACTCGCTGCGCTCGGTCGTTCGGCTGCGGCGAGCGGTATCAGCTCACTCAAAGG
CGGTAATACGGTTATCCACAGAATCAGGGGATAACGCAGGAAAGAACATGTGAGCAAAAGGCCAGCAAAA
GGCCAGGAACCGTAAAAAGGCCGCGTTGCTGGCGTTTTTCCATAGGCTCCGCCCCCCTGACGAGCATCAC
AAAAATCGACGCTCAAGTCAGAGGTGGCGAAACCCGACAGGACTATAAAGATACCAGGCGTTTCCCCCTG
GAAGCTCCCTCGTGCGCTCTCCTGTTCCGACCCTGCCGCTTACCGGATACCTGTCCGCCTTTCTCCCTTC
GGGAAGCGTGGCGCTTTCTCAATGCTCACGCTGTAGGTATCTCAGTTCGGTGTAGGTCGTTCGCTCCAAG
CTGGGCTGTGTGCACGAACCCCCCGTTCAGCCCGACCGCTGCGCCTTATCCGGTAACTATCGTCTTGAGT
CCAACCCGGTAAGACACGACTTATCGCCACTGGCAGCAGCCACTGGTAACAGGATTAGCAGAGCGAGGTA
TGTAGGCGGTGCTACAGAGTTCTTGAAGTGGTGGCCTAACTACGGCTACACTAGAAGGACAGTATTTGGT
ATCTGCGCTCTGCTGAAGCCAGTTACCTTCGGAAAAAGAGTTGGTAGCTCTTGATCCGGCAAACAAACCA
CCGCTGGTAGCGGTGGTTTTTTTGTTTGCAAGCAGCAGATTACGCGCAGAAAAAAAGGATCTCAAGAAGA
TCCTTTGATCTTTTCTACGGGGTCTGACGCTCAGTGGAACGAAAACTCACGTTAAGGGATTTTGGTCATG
AGATTATCAAAAAGGATCTTCACCTAGATCCTTTTAAATTAAAAATGAAGTTTTAAATCAATCTAAAGTA
TATATGAGTAAACTTGGTCTGACAGTTACCAATGCTTAATCAGTGAGGCACCTATCTCAGCGATCTGTCT
ATTTCGTTCATCCATAGTTGCCTGACTCCCCGTCGTGTAGATAACTACGATACGGGAGGGCTTACCATCT
GGCCCCAGTGCTGCAATGATACCGCGAGACCCACGCTCACCGGCTCCAGATTTATCAGCAATAAACCAGC
CAGCCGGAAGGGCCGAGCGCAGAAGTGGTCCTGCAACTTTATCCGCCTCCATCCAGTCTATTAATTGTTG
CCGGGAAGCTAGAGTAAGTAGTTCGCCAGTTAATAGTTTGCGCAACGTTGTTGCCATTGCTACAGGCATC
GTGGTGTCACGCTCGTCGTTTGGTATGGCTTCATTCAGCTCCGGTTCCCAACGATCAAGGCGAGTTACAT
GATCCCCCATGTTGTGCAAAAAAGCGGTTAGCTCCTTCGGTCCTCCGATCGTTGTCAGAAGTAAGTTGGC
CGCAGTGTTATCACTCATGGTTATGGCAGCACTGCATAATTCTCTTACTGTCATGCCATCCGTAAGATGC
TTTTCTGTGACTGGTGAGTACTCAACCAAGTCATTCTGAGAATAGTGTATGCGGCGACCGAGTTGCTCTT
GCCCGGCGTCAATACGGGATAATACCGCGCCACATAGCAGAACTTTAAAAGTGCTCATCATTGGAAAACG
TTCTTCGGGGCGAAAACTCTCAAGGATCTTACCGCTGTTGAGATCCAGTTCGATGTAACCCACTCGTGCA
CCCAACTGATCTTCAGCATCTTTTACTTTCACCAGCGTTTCTGGGTGAGCAAAAACAGGAAGGCAAAATG
CCGCAAAAAAGGGAATAAGGGCGACACGGAAATGTTGAATACTCATACTCTTCCTTTTTCAATATTATTG
AAGCATTTATCAGGGTTATTGTCTCATGAGCGGATACATATTTGAATGTATTTAGAAAAATAAACAAATA
GGGGTTCCGCGCACATTTCCCCGAAAAGTGCCACCTGACGTCTAAGAAACCATTATTATCATGACATTAA
CCTATAAAAATAGGCGTATCACGAGGCCCTTTCGTCTCGCGCGTTTCGGTGATGACGGTGAAAACCTCTG
ACACATGCAGCTCCCGGAGACGGTCACAGCTTGTCTGTAAGCGGATGCCGGGAGCAGACAAGCCCGTCAG
GGCGCGTCAGCGGGTGTTGGCGGGTGTCGGGGCTGGCTTAACTATGCGGCATCAGAGCAGATTGTACTGA
GAGTGCACCATATGGACATATTGTCGTTAGAACGCGGCTACAATTAATACATAACCTTATGTATCATACA
CATACGATTTAGGTGACACTATA
Features (pLannotate 1.2.2; 16 found; start..end, strand, type, name):
     64..768     +  CDS            mCherry: mCherry is a basic (constitutively fluorescent) red fluorescent protein published in 2004, derived from Discosoma sp.. It is reported to be a very rapidly-maturing monomer with low acid sensitivity.
    778..899     +  polyA_signal   SV40 poly(A) signal: SV40 polyadenylation signal
    906..939     +  protein_bind   loxP: Cre-mediated recombination occurs in the 8-bp core sequence (GCATACAT). Cre recombinase
    946..1262    +  promoter       SV40 promoter: SV40 enhancer and early promoter
   1275..1649    +  CDS            BleoR: antibiotic-binding protein; Sh ble from Streptoalloteichus hindustanus; confers resistance to bleomycin, phleomycin, and Zeocin™
   1659..1883    +  polyA_signal   bGH poly(A) signal: bovine growth hormone polyadenylation signal
   1890..2130    +  promoter       U6 promoter: RNA polymerase III promoter for human U6 snRNA
   2140..2173    +  protein_bind   loxP: Cre-mediated recombination occurs in the 8-bp core sequence (GCATACAT). Cre recombinase
   2211..2229    -  promoter       T7 promoter: promoter for bacteriophage T7 RNA polymerase
   2251..2304    -  CDS            lacI (fragment): lac repressor; lacI; The lac repressor binds to the lac operator to inhibit transcription in E. coli. This inhibition can be relieved by adding lactose or isopropyl-β-D-thiogalactopyranoside (IPTG).
   2487..3075    -  rep_origin     ori: high-copy-number ColE1/pMB1/pBR322/pUC origin of replication
   3246..4106    -  CDS            AmpR: β-lactamase; bla; confers resistance to ampicillin, carbenicillin, and related antibiotics
   4107..4211    -  promoter       AmpR promoter: bla
   4306..4341    +  CDS            rop (fragment): Rop protein, which maintains plasmids at low copy number; rop
   4443..4494    +  misc_feature   bom (fragment): basis of mobility region from pBR322
   4557..2       +  promoter       SP6 promoter (across the origin): promoter for bacteriophage SP6 RNA polymerase
