[The description below was written by a language model from this plasmid's Addgene catalogue record, the feature table of its GenBank file and pLannotate feature annotations shown in this document.]
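Description:
pMaCTag-Z13 is a 4,573 bp PCR template plasmid built on the pFA6a backbone. It is not an expression vector; it serves as the source of a cassette for CRISPR-Cas12a-assisted C-terminal tagging of endogenous mammalian genes with mCherry. It is maintained in E. coli at high copy through a ColE1/pUC-type origin and selected with ampicillin via the bla gene. SP6 and T7 promoter sequences flank the cassette region and act mainly as convenient primer sites.

The cassette begins with a mammalian codon-optimized mCherry coding sequence that has no promoter of its own, as the record states. The design relies on in-frame insertion at the 3′ end of a target gene, so that the fusion is expressed from the native locus. mCherry is followed by an SV40 polyadenylation signal. Downstream lies a loxP-flanked segment containing an SV40 enhancer/early promoter (with the embedded SV40 origin), a Kozak sequence, the Sh ble gene conferring Zeocin resistance, a bGH polyadenylation signal and a human U6 promoter. The U6 promoter sits at the end of the cassette with no annotated transcript after it. In the PCR tagging approach, the reverse tagging oligo is generally understood to supply the Cas12a crRNA sequence, so the amplicon itself expresses the guide that cuts the target locus. The two tagging oligos (M1 and M2) also provide the homology arms that direct integration. The two loxP sites should allow Cre-mediated removal of the Zeocin marker and U6 element after selection, leaving the mCherry fusion and its terminator. The two feature tables describe the same sequence with a small coordinate offset.
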