Addgene plasmid #120056: pMaCTag-Z13
Purpose: Template for C-terminal PCR tagging of mammalian genes (Zeocin selection) with mCherry
Depositing lab: Michael Knop. Publication: CRISPR-Cas12a-assisted PCR tagging of mammalian genes. Fueller J, Herbst K, Meurer M, Gubicza K, Kurtulmus B, Knopf JD, Kirrmaier D, Buchmuller BC, Pereira G, Lemberg MK, Knop M. J Cell Biol. 2020 Jun 1;219(6). pii: 151766. doi: 10.1083/jcb.201910210. PubMed 32406907.
Backbone
  Vector backbone: pFA6a
  Backbone size w/o insert (bp): 2412
  Vector type: PCR Template
  Selectable markers: Zeocin
Growth in bacteria
  Bacterial resistance: Ampicillin, 100 μg/mL
  Growth temperature: 37°C
  Growth strain: DH5alpha
  Copy number: High Copy
Gene/Insert
  Gene/Insert name: mCherry
  Species: H. sapiens (human)
  Promoter: None
  Tag / fusion protein: mCherry (C terminal on backbone)
  Cloning method: Restriction Enzyme; 5′ cloning site BamHI (not destroyed); 3′ cloning site SpeI (not destroyed)
  Sequencing primers: 5′ SP6; 3′ AAACCACAACTAGAATGCAGTG
Terms and licenses: Academic/Nonprofit Terms; Industry Terms: Not Available to Industry
Depositor comments: Template plasmid for C-terminal PCR tagging of mammalian genes. For M1 and M2 tagging oligo design please visit www.pcr-tagging.com Please visit https://www.biorxiv.org/content/early/2018/11/20/473876 for BioRxiv preprint
How to cite: pMaCTag-Z13 was a gift from Michael Knop (Addgene plasmid # 120056 ; http://n2t.net/addgene:120056 ; RRID:Addgene_120056)
